>Addgene plasmid #191676 | pLenti HsATP10B_D433N-T2A-His-flag-TMEM30A | addgene full sequence | sequence record 377585 | Addgene NGS Result
ACTGGAAGGGCTAATTCACTCCCAACGAAGACAAAATCGTCGAGAGATGCTGCATATAAGCAGCTGCTTT
TTGCTTGTACTGGGTCTCTCTGGTTAGACCAGATCTGAGCCTGGGAGCTCTCTGGCTAACTAGGGAACCC
ACTGCTTAAGCCTCAATAAAGCTTGCCTTGAGTGCTTCAAGTAGTGTGTGCCCGTCTGTTGTGTGACTCT
GGTAACTAGAGATCCCTCAGACCCTTTTAGTCAGTGTGGAAAATCTCTAGCAGTAGTAGTTCATGTCATC
TTATTATTCAGTATTTATAACTTGCAAAGAAATGAATATCAGAGAGTGAGAGGCCTTGACATTATAATAG
ATTTAGCAGGAATTGAACTAGGAGTGGAGCACACAGGCAAAGCTGCAGAAGTACTTGGAAGAAGCCACCA
GAGATACTCACGATTCTGCACATACCTGGCTAATCCCAGATCCTAAGGATTACATTAAGTTTACTAACAT
TTATATAATGATTTATAGTTTAAAGTATAAACTTATCTAATTTACTATTCTGACAGATATTAATTAATCC
TCAAATATCATAAGAGATGATTACTATTATCCCCATTTAACACAAGAGGAAACTGAGAGGGAAAGATGTT
GAAGTAATTTTCCCACAATTACAGCATCCGTTAGTTACGACTCTATGATCTTCTGACACAAATTCCATTT
ACTCCTCACCCTATGACTCAGTCGAATATATCAAAGTTATGGACATTATGCTAAGTAACAAATTACCCTT
TTATATAGTAAATACTGAGTAGATTGAGAGAAGAAATTGTTTGCAAACCTGAATAGCTTCAAGAAGAAGA
GAAGTGAGGATAAGAATAACAGTTGTCATTTAACAAGTTTTAACAAGTAACTTGGTTAGAAAGGGATTCA
AATGCATAAAGCAAGGGATAAATTTTTCTGGCAACAAGACTATACAATATAACCTTAAATATGACTTCAA
ATAATTGTTGGAACTTGATAAAACTAATTAAATATTATTGAAGATTATCAATATTATAAATGTAATTTAC
TTTTAAAAAGGGAACATAGAAATGTGTATCATTAGAGTAGAAAACAATCCTTATTATCACAATTTGTCAA
AACAAGTTTGTTATTAACACAAGTAGAATACTGCATTCAATTAAGTTGACTGCAGATTTTGTGTTTTGTT
AAAATTAGAAAGAGATAACAACAATTTGAATTATTGAAAGTAACATGTAAATAGTTCTACATACGTTCTT
TTGACATCTTGTTCAATCATTGATCGAAGTTCTTTATCTTGGAAGAATTTGTTCCAAAGACTCTGAAATA
AGGAAAACAATCTATTATATAGTCTCACACCTTTGTTTTACTTTTAGTGATTTCAATTTAATAATGTAAA
TGGTTAAAATTTATTCTTCTCTGAGATCATTTCACATTGCAGATAGAAAACCTGAGACTGGGGTAATTTT
TATTAAAATCTAATTTAATCTCAGAAACACATCTTTATTCTAACATCAATTTTTCCAGTTTGATATTATC
ATATAAAGTCAGCCTTCCTCATCTGCAGGTTCCACAACAAAAATCCAACCAACTGTGGATCAAAAATATT
GGGAAAAAATTAAAAATAGCAATACAACAATAAAAAAATACAAATCAGAAAAACAGCACAGTATAACAAC
TTTATTTAGCATTTACAATCTATTAGGTATTATAAGTAATCTAGCCAGATCCTCTACGCCGGACGCATCG
TGGCCGGCATCACCGGCGCCACAGGTGCGGTTGCTGGCGCCTATATCGCCGACATCACCGATGGGGAAGA
TCGGGCTCGCCACTTCGGGCTCATGAGCGCTTGTTTCGGCGTGGGTATGGTGGCAGGCCCCGTGGCCGGG
GGACTGTTGGGCGCCATCTCCTTGCATGCACCATTCCTTGCGGCGGCGGTGCTCAACGGCCTCAACCTAC
TACTGGGCTGCTTCCTAATGCAGGAGTCGCATAAGGGAGAGCGTCGAATGGTGCACTCTCAGTACAATCT
GCTCTGATGCCGCATAGTTAAGCCAGCCCCGACACCCGCCAACACCCGCTGACGCGCCCTGACGGGCTTG
TCTGCTCCCGGCATCCGCTTACAGACAAGCTGTGACCGTCTCCGGGAGCTGCATGTGTCAGAGGTTTTCA
CCGTCATCACCGAAACGCGCGAGACGAAAGGGCCTCGTGATACGCCTATTTTTATAGGTTAATGTCATGA
TAATAATGGTTTCTTAGACGTCAGGTGGCACTTTTCGGGGAAATGTGCGCGGAACCCCTATTTGTTTATT
TTTCTAAATACATTCAAATATGTATCCGCTCATGAGACAATAACCCTGATAAATGCTTCAATAATATTGA
AAAAGGAAGAGTATGAGTATTCAACATTTCCGTGTCGCCCTTATTCCCTTTTTTGCGGCATTTTGCCTTC
CTGTTTTTGCTCACCCAGAAACGCTGGTGAAAGTAAAAGATGCTGAAGATCAGTTGGGTGCACGAGTGGG
TTACATCGAACTGGATCTCAACAGCGGTAAGATCCTTGAGAGTTTTCGCCCCGAAGAACGTTTTCCAATG
ATGAGCACTTTTAAAGTTCTGCTATGTGGCGCGGTATTATCCCGTATTGACGCCGGGCAAGAGCAACTCG
GTCGCCGCATACACTATTCTCAGAATGACTTGGTTGAGTACTCACCAGTCACAGAAAAGCATCTTACGGA
TGGCATGACAGTAAGAGAATTATGCAGTGCTGCCATAACCATGAGTGATAACACTGCGGCCAACTTACTT
CTGACAACGATCGGAGGACCGAAGGAGCTAACCGCTTTTTTGCACAACATGGGGGATCATGTAACTCGCC
TTGATCGTTGGGAACCGGAGCTGAATGAAGCCATACCAAACGACGAGCGTGACACCACGATGCCTGTAGC
AATGGCAACAACGTTGCGCAAACTATTAACTGGCGAACTACTTACTCTAGCTTCCCGGCAACAATTAATA
GACTGGATGGAGGCGGATAAAGTTGCAGGACCACTTCTGCGCTCGGCCCTTCCGGCTGGCTGGTTTATTG
CTGATAAATCTGGAGCCGGTGAGCGTGGGTCTCGCGGTATCATTGCAGCACTGGGGCCAGATGGTAAGCC
CTCCCGTATCGTAGTTATCTACACGACGGGGAGTCAGGCAACTATGGATGAACGAAATAGACAGATCGCT
GAGATAGGTGCCTCACTGATTAAGCATTGGTAACTGTCAGACCAAGTTTACTCATATATACTTTAGATTG
ATTTAAAACTTCATTTTTAATTTAAAAGGATCTAGGTGAAGATCCTTTTTGATAATCTCATGACCAAAAT
CCCTTAACGTGAGTTTTCGTTCCACTGAGCGTCAGACCCCGTAGAAAAGATCAAAGGATCTTCTTGAGAT
CCTTTTTTTCTGCGCGTAATCTGCTGCTTGCAAACAAAAAAACCACCGCTACCAGCGGTGGTTTGTTTGC
CGGATCAAGAGCTACCAACTCTTTTTCCGAAGGTAACTGGCTTCAGCAGAGCGCAGATACCAAATACTGT
TCTTCTAGTGTAGCCGTAGTTAGGCCACCACTTCAAGAACTCTGTAGCACCGCCTACATACCTCGCTCTG
CTAATCCTGTTACCAGTGGCTGCTGCCAGTGGCGATAAGTCGTGTCTTACCGGGTTGGACTCAAGACGAT
AGTTACCGGATAAGGCGCAGCGGTCGGGCTGAACGGGGGGTTCGTGCACACAGCCCAGCTTGGAGCGAAC
GACCTACACCGAACTGAGATACCTACAGCGTGAGCTATGAGAAAGCGCCACGCTTCCCGAAGGGAGAAAG
GCGGACAGGTATCCGGTAAGCGGCAGGGTCGGAACAGGAGAGCGCACGAGGGAGCTTCCAGGGGGAAACG
CCTGGTATCTTTATAGTCCTGTCGGGTTTCGCCACCTCTGACTTGAGCGTCGATTTTTGTGATGCTCGTC
AGGGGGGCGGAGCCTATGGAAAAACGCCAGCAACGCGGCCTTTTTACGGTTCCTGGCCTTTTGCTGGCCT
TTTGCTCACATGTTCTTTCCTGCGTTATCCCCTGATTCTGTGGATAACCGTATTACCGCCTTTGAGTGAG
CTGATACCGCTCGCCGCAGCCGAACGACCGAGCGCAGCGAGTCAGTGAGCGAGGAAGCGGAAGAGCGCCC
AATACGCAAACCGCCTCTCCCCGCGCGTTGGCCGATTCATTAATGCAGCTGTGGAATGTGTGTCAGTTAG
GGTGTGGAAAGTCCCCAGGCTCCCCAGCAGGCAGAAGTATGCAAAGCATGCATCTCAATTAGTCAGCAAC
CAGGTGTGGAAAGTCCCCAGGCTCCCCAGCAGGCAGAAGTATGCAAAGCATGCATCTCAATTAGTCAGCA
ACCATAGTCCCGCCCCTAACTCCGCCCATCCCGCCCCTAACTCCGCCCAGTTCCGCCCATTCTCCGCCCC
ATGGCTGACTAATTTTTTTTATTTATGCAGAGGCCGAGGCCGCCTCGGCCTCTGAGCTATTCCAGAAGTA
GTGAGGAGGCTTTTTTGGAGGCCTAGGCTTTTGCAAAAAGCTTGGACACAAGACAGGCTTGCGAGATATG
TTTGAGAATACCACTTTATCCCGCGTCAGGGAGAGGCAGTGCGTAAAAAGACGCGGACTCATGTGAAATA
CTGGTTTTTAGTGCGCCAGATCTCTATAATCTCGCGCAACCTATTTTCCCCTCGAACACTTTTTAAGCCG
TAGATAAACAGGCTGGGACACTTCACATGAGCGAAAAATACATCGTCACCTGGGACATGTTGCAGATCCA
TGCACGTAAACTCGCAAGCCGACTGATGCCTTCTGAACAATGGAAAGGCATTATTGCCGTAAGCCGTGGC
GGTCTGTACCGGGTGCGTTACTGGCGCGTGAACTGGGTATTCGTCATGTCGATACCGTTTGTATTTCCAG
CTACGATCACGACAACCAGCGCGAGCTTAAAGTGCTGAAACGCGCAGAAGGCGATGGCGAAGGCTTCATC
GTTATTGATGACCTGGTGGATACCGGTGGTACTGCGGTTGCGATTCGTGAAATGTATCCAAAAGCGCACT
TTGTCACCATCTTCGCAAAACCGGCTGGTCGTCCGCTGGTTGATGACTATGTTGTTGATATCCCGCAAGA
TACCTGGATTGAACAGCCGTGGGATATGGGCGTCGTATTCGTCCCGCCAATCTCCGGTCGCTAATCTTTT
CAACGCCTGGCACTGCCGGGCGTTGTTCTTTTTAACTTCAGGCGGGTTACAATAGTTTCCAGTAAGTATT
CTGGAGGCTGCATCCATGACACAGGCAAACCTGAGCGAAACCCTGTTCAAACCCCGCTTTAAACATCCTG
AAACCTCGACGCTAGTCCGCCGCTTTAATCACGGCGCACAACCGCCTGTGCAGTCGGCCCTTGATGGTAA
AACCATCCCTCACTGGTATCGCATGATTAACCGTCTGATGTGGATCTGGCGCGGCATTGACCCACGCGAA
ATCCTCGACGTCCAGGCACGTATTGTGATGAGCGATGCCGAACGTACCGACGATGATTTATACGATACGG
TGATTGGCTACCGTGGCGGCAACTGGATTTATGAGTGGGCCCCGGATCTTTGTGAAGGAACCTTACTTCT
GTGGTGTGACATAATTGGACAAACTACCTACAGAGATTTAAAGCTCTAAGGTAAATATAAAATTTTTAAG
TGTATAATGTGTTAAACTACTGATTCTAATTGTTTGTGTATTTTAGATTCCAACCTATGGAACTGATGAA
TGGGAGCAGTGGTGGAATGCCTTTAATGAGGAAAACCTGTTTTGCTCAGAAGAAATGCCATCTAGTGATG
ATGAGGCTACTGCTGACTCTCAACATTCTACTCCTCCAAAAAAGAAGAGAAAGGTAGAAGACCCCAAGGA
CTTTCCTTCAGAATTGCTAAGTTTTTTGAGTCATGCTGTGTTTAGTAATAGAACTCTTGCTTGCTTTGCT
ATTTACACCACAAAGGAAAAAGCTGCACTGCTATACAAGAAAATTATGGAAAAATATTCTGTAACCTTTA
TAAGTAGGCATAACAGTTATAATCATAACATACTGTTTTTTCTTACTCCACACAGGCATAGAGTGTCTGC
TATTAATAACTATGCTCAAAAATTGTGTACCTTTAGCTTTTTAATTTGTAAAGGGGTTAATAAGGAATAT
TTGATGTATAGTGCCTTGACTAGAGATCATAATCAGCCATACCACATTTGTAGAGGTTTTACTTGCTTTA
AAAAACCTCCCACACCTCCCCCTGAACCTGAAACATAAAATGAATGCAATTGTTGTTGTTAACTTGTTTA
TTGCAGCTTATAATGGTTACAAATAAAGCAATAGCATCACAAATTTCACAAATAAAGCATTTTTTTCACT
GCATTCTAGTTGTGGTTTGTCCAAACTCATCAATGTATCTTATCATGTCTGGATCAACTGGATAACTCAA
GCTAACCAAAATCATCCCAAACTTCCCACCCCATACCCTATTACCACTGCCAATTACCTGTGGTTTCATT
TACTCTAAACCTGTGATTCCTCTGAATTATTTTCATTTTAAAGAAATTGTATTTGTTAAATATGTACTAC
AAACTTAGTAGTTGGAAGGGCTAATTCACTCCCAAAGAAGACAAGATATCCTTGATCTGTGGATCTACCA
CACACAAGGCTACTTCCCTGATTAGCAGAACTACACACCAGGGCCAGGGGTCAGATATCCACTGACCTTT
GGATGGTGCTACAAGCTAGTACCAGTTGAGCCAGATAAGGTAGAAGAGGCCAATAAAGGAGAGAACACCA
GCTTGTTACACCCTGTGAGCCTGCATGGGATGGATGACCCGGAGAGAGAAGTGTTAGAGTGGAGGTTTGA
CAGCCGCCTAGCATTTCATCACGTGGCCCGAGAGCTGCATCCGGAGTACTTCAAGAACTGCTGATATCGA
GCTTGCTACAAGGGACTTTCCGCTGGGGACTTTCCAGGGAGGCGTGGCCTGGGCGGGACTGGGGAGTGGC
GAGCCCTCAGATCCTGCATATAAGCAGCTGCTTTTTGCCTGTACTGGGTCTCTCTGGTTAGACCAGATCT
GAGCCTGGGAGCTCTCTGGCTAACTAGGGAACCCACTGCTTAAGCCTCAATAAAGCTTGCCTTGAGTGCT
TCAAGTAGTGTGTGCCCGTCTGTTGTGTGACTCTGGTAACTAGAGATCCCTCAGACCCTTTTAGTCAGTG
TGGAAAATCTCTAGCAGTGGCGCCCGAACAGGGACTTGAAAGCGAAAGGGAAACCAGAGGAGCTCTCTCG
ACGCAGGACTCGGCTTGCTGAAGCGCGCACGGCAAGAGGCGAGGGGCGGCGACTGGTGAGTACGCCAAAA
ATTTTGACTAGCGGAGGCTAGAAGGAGAGAGATGGGTGCGAGAGCGTCAGTATTAAGCGGGGGAGAATTA
GATCGCGATGGGAAAAAATTCGGTTAAGGCCAGGGGGAAAGAAAAAATATAAATTAAAACATATAGTATG
GGCAAGCAGGGAGCTAGAACGATTCGCAGTTAATCCTGGCCTGTTAGAAACATCAGAAGGCTGTAGACAA
ATACTGGGACAGCTACAACCATCCCTTCAGACAGGATCAGAAGAACTTAGATCATTATATAATACAGTAG
CAACCCTCTATTGTGTGCATCAAAGGATAGAGATAAAAGACACCAAGGAAGCTTTAGACAAGATAGAGGA
AGAGCAAAACAAAAGTAAGACCACCGCACAGCAAGCGGCCGCTGATCTTCAGACCTGGAGGAGGAGATAT
GAGGGACAATTGGAGAAGTGAATTATATAAATATAAAGTAGTAAAAATTGAACCATTAGGAGTAGCACCC
ACCAAGGCAAAGAGAAGAGTGGTGCAGAGAGAAAAAAGAGCAGTGGGAATAGGAGCTTTGTTCCTTGGGT
TCTTGGGAGCAGCAGGAAGCACTATGGGCGCAGCGTCAATGACGCTGACGGTACAGGCCAGACAATTATT
GTCTGGTATAGTGCAGCAGCAGAACAATTTGCTGAGGGCTATTGAGGCGCAACAGCATCTGTTGCAACTC
ACAGTCTGGGGCATCAAGCAGCTCCAGGCAAGAATCCTGGCTGTGGAAAGATACCTAAAGGATCAACAGC
TCCTGGGGATTTGGGGTTGCTCTGGAAAACTCATTTGCACCACTGCTGTGCCTTGGAATGCTAGTTGGAG
TAATAAATCTCTGGAACAGATTTGGAATCACACGACCTGGATGGAGTGGGACAGAGAAATTAACAATTAC
ACAAGCTTAATACACTCCTTAATTGAAGAATCGCAAAACCAGCAAGAAAAGAATGAACAAGAATTATTGG
AATTAGATAAATGGGCAAGTTTGTGGAATTGGTTTAACATAACAAATTGGCTGTGGTATATAAAATTATT
CATAATGATAGTAGGAGGCTTGGTAGGTTTAAGAATAGTTTTTGCTGTACTTTCTATAGTGAATAGAGTT
AGGCAGGGATATTCACCATTATCGTTTCAGACCCACCTCCCAACCCCGAGGGGACCCGACAGGCCCGAAG
GAATAGAAGAAGAAGGTGGAGAGAGAGACAGAGACAGATCCATTCGATTAGTGAACGGATCTCGACGGTA
TCGCCGAATTCACAAATGGCAGTATTCATCCACAATTTTAAAAGAAAAGGGGGGATTGGGGGGTACAGTG
CAGGGGAAAGAATAGTAGACATAATAGCAACAGACATACAAACTAAAGAATTACAAAAACAAATTACAAA
AATTCAAAATTTTCGGGTTTATTACAGGGACAGCAGAGATCCACTTTGGGGCGATAAGCTTGGGAGTTCC
GCGTTACATAACTTACGGTAAATGGCCCGCCTGGCTGACCGCCCAACGACCCCCGCCCATTGACGTCAAT
AATGACGTATGTTCCCATAGTAACGCCAATAGGGACTTTCCATTGACGTCAATGGGTGGAGTATTTACGG
TAAACTGCCCACTTGGCAGTACATCAAGTGTATCATATGCCAAGTACGCCCCCTATTGACGTCAATGACG
GTAAATGGCCCGCCTGGCATTATGCCCAGTACATGACCTTATGGGACTTTCCTACTTGGCAGTACATCTA
CGTATTAGTCATCGCTATTACCATGGTGATGCGGTTTTGGCAGTACATCAATGGGCGTGGATAGCGGTTT
GACTCACGGGGATTTCCAAGTCTCCACCCCATTGACGTCAATGGGAGTTTGTTTTGGCACCAAAATCAAC
GGGACTTTCCAAAATGTCGTAACAACTCCGCCCCATTGACGCAAATGGGCGGTAGGCGTGTACGGTGGGA
GGTCTATATAAGCAGAGCTCGTTTAGTGAACCGTCAGATCGCCTGGAGACGCCATCCACGCTGTTTTGAC
CTCCATAGAAGACACCGACTCTAGAGGATCCGTATACGCTAGCGCCACCATGGCCCTCTCAGTGGACTCA
TCGTGGCATCGGTGGCAGTGGAGAGTCAGAGATGGCTTCCCCCATTGTCCATCGGAAACCACACCGCTGC
TCTCTCCAGAGAAAGGGAGACAGAGCTACAACTTGACACAGCAGCGGGTCGTGTTCCCCAACAACAGCAT
ATTCCATCAAGATTGGGAAGAGGTCTCCAGGAGATACCCTGGCAACAGAACCTGCACAACCAAATACACC
CTCTTCACCTTCCTGCCCCGGAATCTCTTTGAGCAATTTCATAGATGGGCTAACCTCTATTTCCTGTTCC
TGGTGATTTTGAACTGGATGCCCTCCATGGAAGTCTTCCACAGAGAAATCACCATGTTACCATTGGCCAT
TGTCCTGTTCGTCATCATGATCAAGGATGGCATGGAGGACTTCAAGAGACACCGCTTTGATAAAGCAATA
AACTGCTCCAACATTCGAATTTATGAAAGAAAAGAGCAGACCTATGTGCAGAAGTGCTGGAAGGATGTGC
GCGTGGGAGACTTCATCCAAATGAAATGCAATGAGATTGTCCCAGCAGACATACTCCTCCTTTTTTCCTC
TGACCCCAATGGGATATGCCATCTGGAAACTGCCAGCTTGGATGGAGAGACAAACCTCAAGCAAAGATGT
GTCGTGAAGGGCTTCTCACAGCAGGAGGTACAGTTCGAACCAGAGCTTTTCCACAATACCATCGTGTGTG
AGAAACCCAACAACCACCTCAACAAATTTAAGGGTTATATGGAGCATCCTGACCAGACCAGGACTGGCTT
TGGCTGTGAGAGTCTTCTGCTTCGAGGCTGCACCATCAGAAACACCGAGATGGCTGTTGGCATTGTCATC
TATGCAGGCCATGAGACGAAAGCCATGCTGAACAACAGTGGCCCCCGGTACAAACGCAGCAAGATTGAGC
GGCGCATGAATATAGACATCTTCTTCTGCATTGGGATCCTCATCCTCATGTGCCTTATTGGAGCTGTAGG
TCACAGCATCTGGAATGGGACCTTTGAAGAACACCCTCCCTTCGATGTGCCAGATGCCAATGGCAGCTTC
CTTCCCAGTGCCCTTGGGGGCTTCTACATGTTCCTCACAATGATCATCCTGCTCCAGGTGCTGATCCCCA
TCTCTTTGTATGTCTCCATTGAGCTGGTGAAGCTCGGGCAAGTGTTCTTCTTGAGCAATGACCTTGACCT
GTATGATGAAGAGACCGATTTATCCATTCAATGTCGAGCCCTCAACATCGCAGAGGACTTGGGCCAGATC
CAGTACATCTTCTCCAATAAGACGGGGACCCTGACAGAGAACAAGATGGTGTTCCGACGTTGCACCATCA
TGGGCAGCGAGTATTCTCACCAAGAAAATGCTAAGCGACTGGAGACCCCAAAGGAGCTGGACTCAGATGG
TGAAGAGTGGACCCAATACCAATGCCTGTCCTTCTCGGCTAGATGGGCCCAGGATCCAGCAACTATGAGA
AGCCAAAAAGGTGCTCAGCCTCTGAGGAGGAGCCAGAGTGCCCGGGTGCCCATCCAGGGCCACTACCGGC
AAAGGTCTATGGGGCACCGTGAAAGCTCACAGCCTCCTGTGGCCTTCAGCAGCTCCATAGAAAAAGATGT
AACTCCAGATAAAAACCTACTGACCAAGGTTCGAGATGCTGCCCTGTGGTTGGAGACCTTGTCAGACAGC
AGACCTGCCAAGGCTTCCCTCTCCACCACCTCCTCCATTGCTGATTTCTTCCTTGCCTTAACCATCTGCA
ACTCTGTCATGGTGTCCACAACCACCGAGCCCAGGCAGAGGGTCACCATCAAACCCTCAAGCAAGGCTCT
GGGGACGTCCCTGGAGAAGATTCAGCAGCTCTTCCAGAAGTTGAAGCTATTGAGCCTCAGCCAGTCATTC
TCATCCACTGCACCCTCTGACACAGACCTCGGGGAGAGCTTAGGGGCCAACGTGGCCACCACAGACTCGG
ATGAGAGAGATGATGCATCTGTGTGCAGTGGAGGTGACTCCACTGATGACGGTGGCTACAGGAGCAGCAT
GTGGGACCAGGGCGACATCCTGGAGTCTGGGTCAGGCACTTCCTTGGAGGAGGCATTGGAGGCCCCAGCC
ACAGACCTGGCCAGGCCTGAGTTCTGTTACGAGGCTGAGAGCCCTGATGAGGCCGCCCTGGTGCACGCTG
CCCATGCCTACAGCTTCACACTAGTGTCCCGGACACCTGAGCAGGTGACTGTGCGCCTGCCCCAGGGCAC
CTGCCTCACCTTCAGCCTCCTCTGCACCCTGGGCTTTGACTCTGTCAGGAAGAGAATGTCTGTGGTTGTG
AGGCACCCACTGACTGGCGAGATTGTTGTCTACACCAAGGGTGCTGACTCGGTCATCATGGACCTGCTGG
AAGACCCAGCCTGCGTACCTGACATTAATATGGAAAAGAAGCTGAGAAAAATCCGAGCCCGGACCCAAAA
GCATCTAGACTTGTATGCAAGAGATGGCCTGCGCACACTATGCATTGCCAAGAAGGTTGTAAGCGAAGAG
GACTTCCGGAGATGGGCCAGTTTCCGGCGTGAGGCTGAGGCATCCCTCGACAACCGAGATGAGCTTCTCA
TGGAAACTGCACAGCATCTGGAGAATCAACTCACCTTACTTGGAGCCACTGGGATCGAAGACCGGCTGCA
GGAAGGAGTTCCAGATACGATTGCCACTCTGCGGGAGGCTGGGATCCAGCTCTGGGTCCTGACTGGAGAT
AAGCAGGAGACAGCGGTCAACATTGCCCATTCCTGCAGACTGTTAAATCAGACCGACACTGTTTATACCA
TCAATACAGAGAATCAGGAGACCTGTGAATCCATCCTCAATTGTGCATTGGAAGAGCTAAAGCAATTTCG
TGAACTACAGAAGCCAGACCGCAAGCTCTTTGGATTCCGCTTACCTTCCAAGACACCATCCATCACCTCA
GAAGCTGTGGTTCCAGAAGCTGGATTGGTCATCGATGGGAAGACATTGAATGCCATCTTCCAGGGAAAGC
TAGAGAAGAAGTTTCTGGAATTGACCCAGTATTGTCGGTCCGTCCTGTGCTGCCGCTCCACGCCACTCCA
GAAGAGTATGATAGTCAAGCTGGTGCGAGACAAGTTGCGCGTCATGACCCTTTCCATAGGTGATGGAGCA
AATGATGTAAGCATGATTCAAGCTGCTGATATTGGAATTGGAATATCTGGACAGGAAGGCATGCAGGCTG
TCATGTCCAGCGACTTTGCCATCACCCGCTTTAAGCATCTCAAGAAGTTGCTGCTCGTGCATGGCCACTG
GTGTTACTCGCGCCTGGCCAGGATGGTGGTGTACTACCTCTACAAGAACGTGTGCTACGTCAACCTGCTC
TTCTGGTATCAGTTCTTCTGTGGTTTCTCCAGCTCCACCATGATTGATTACTGGCAGATGATATTCTTCA
ATCTCTTCTTTACCTCCTTGCCTCCTCTTGTCTTTGGAGTCCTTGACAAAGACATCTCTGCAGAAACACT
CCTGGCATTGCCTGAGCTATACAAGAGTGGCCAGAACTCTGAGTGCTATAACCTGTCGACTTTCTGGATT
TCTATGGTGGATGCATTCTACCAGAGCCTCATCTGTTTCTTTATCCCTTACCTGGCCTATAAGGGCTCTG
ATATAGATGTCTTTACCTTTGGGACACCAATCAACACCATCTCCCTCACCACAATCCTTTTGCACCAGGC
AATGGAAATGAAGACATGGACCATTTTCCACGGAGTCGTGCTCCTCGGCAGCTTCCTGATGTACTTTCTG
GTATCCCTCCTGTACAATGCCACCTGCGTCATCTGCAACAGCCCCACCAATCCCTATTGGGTGATGGAAG
GCCAGCTCTCAAACCCCACTTTCTACCTCGTCTGCTTTCTCACACCAGTTGTTGCTCTTCTCCCAAGATA
CTTTTTCCTGTCTCTGCAAGGAACTTGTGGGAAGTCTCTAATCTCAAAAGCTCAGAAAATTGACAAACTC
CCCCCAGACAAAAGAAACCTGGAAATCCAGAGTTGGAGAAGCAGACAGAGGCCTGCCCCTGTCCCCGAAG
TGGCTCGACCAACTCACCACCCAGTGTCATCTATCACAGGACAGGACTTCAGTGCCAGCACCCCAAAGAG
CTCTAACCCTCCCAAGAGGAAGCATGTGGAAGAGTCAGTACTCCACGAACAGAGATGTGGCACGGAGTGC
ATGAGGGATGACTCATGCTCAGGGGACTCCTCAGCTCAACTCTCATCCGGGGAGCACCTGCTGGGACCTA
ACAGGATAATGGCCTACTCAAGAGGACAGACTGATATGTGCCGGTGCTCAAAGAGGAGCAGCCATCGCCG
ATCCCAGAGTTCACTGACCATATACCTCGAGGAGGGCAGGGGAAGTCTTCTAACATGCGGGGACGTGGAG
GAAAATCCCGGCCCCATGCACCATCACCATCACCATGACTACAAGGACGACGATGACAAGCTTGGATCTG
CCACCATGGCGATGAACTATAACGCGAAGGATGAAGTGGACGGTGGGCCCCCGTGTGCTCCGGGGGGCAC
CGCGAAGACTCGGAGACCGGATAACACGGCCTTCAAACAGCAACGGCTGCCAGCTTGGCAGCCCATCCTT
ACGGCTGGCACGGTGCTACCTATTTTCTTCATCATCGGTCTCATCTTCATTCCCATCGGCATTGGCATCT
TTGTCACCTCCAACAACATCCGCGAGATCGAGATTGATTATACCGGAACAGAGCCTTCCAGTCCCTGTAA
TAAATGTTTATCTCCGGATGTGACACCTTGCTTTTGTACCATTAACTTCACACTGGAAAAGTCATTTGAG
GGCAACGTGTTTATGTATTATGGACTGTCTAATTTCTATCAAAACCATCGTCGTTACGTGAAATCTCGTG
ATGATAGTCAACTAAATGGAGATTCTAGTGCTTTGCTTAATCCCAGTAAGGAATGTGAACCTTATCGAAG
AAATGAAGACAAACCAATTGCTCCTTGTGGAGCTATTGCCAACAGCATGTTTAATGATACATTAGAATTG
TTTCTCATTGGCAATGATTCTTATCCTATACCTATCGCTTTGAAAAAGAAAGGTATTGCTTGGTGGACAG
ATAAAAATGTGAAATTCAGAAATCCCCCTGGAGGAGACAACCTGGAAGAACGATTTAAAGGTACAACAAA
GCCTGTGAACTGGCTTAAACCAGTTTACATGCTGGATTCTGACCCAGATAATAATGGATTCATAAATGAG
GATTTTATTGTTTGGATGCGTACTGCAGCATTACCTACTTTTCGCAAGTTGTATCGTCTTATAGAAAGGA
AAAGTGATTTACATCCAACATTACCAGCTGGCCGATACTCTTTGAATGTCACATACAATTACCCTGTACA
TTATTTTGATGGACGAAAACGGATGATCTTGAGCACTATTTCATGGATGGGAGGAAAAAATCCATTTTTG
GGGATTGCTTACATCGCTGTTGGTTCCATCTCCTTCCTTCTGGGAGTTGTACTGCTAGTAATTAATCATA
AATATAGAAACAGTAGTAATACAGCTGACATTACCATTTAAACTAGTCCCCGGGACCGCGGCACGCGTTG
AATTCCCGATAATCAACCTCTGGATTACAAAATTTGTGAAAGATTGACTGGTATTCTTAACTATGTTGCT
CCTTTTACGCTATGTGGATACGCTGCTTTAATGCCTTTGTATCATGCTATTGCTTCCCGTATGGCTTTCA
TTTTCTCCTCCTTGTATAAATCCTGGTTGCTGTCTCTTTATGAGGAGTTGTGGCCCGTTGTCAGGCAACG
TGGCGTGGTGTGCACTGTGTTTGCTGACGCAACCCCCACTGGTTGGGGCATTGCCACCACCTGTCAGCTC
CTTTCCGGGACTTTCGCTTTCCCCCTCCCTATTGCCACGGCGGAACTCATCGCCGCCTGCCTTGCCCGCT
GCTGGACAGGGGCTCGGCTGTTGGGCACTGACAATTCCGTGGTGTTGTCGGGGAAGCTGACGTCCTTTCC
ATGGCTGCTCGCCTGTGTTGCCACCTGGATTCTGCGCGGGACGTCCTTCTGCTACGTCCCTTCGGCCCTC
AATCCAGCGGACCTTCCTTCCCGCGGCCTGCTGCCGGCTCTGCGGCCTCTTCCGCGTCTTCGCCTTCGCC
CTCAGACGAGTCGGATCTCCCTTTGGGCCGCCTCCCCGCATCGGGAATTCTGTCGACTGGTACCTTTAAG
ACCAATGACTTACAAGGCAGCTGTAGATCTTAGCCACTTTTTAAAAGAAAAGGGGGG
Features (pLannotate 1.2.2; 34 found; start..end, strand, type, name):
     82..262     +  LTR            5' LTR (truncated): truncated 5' long terminal repeat (LTR) from HIV-1
   1224..1322    -  CDS            TBC1D5 (fragment): TBCD5_HUMAN - Also known as KIAA0210. Experimental evidence at protein level: Swiss-Prot protein existence level 1. May act as a GTPase-activating protein (GAP) for Rab family protein(s). May act as a GAP for RAB7A. Can displace RAB7A and retromer CSC subcomplex from the endosomal membrane to the cytosol; at least retromer displacement seems to require its catalytic activity (PubMed:19531583, PubMed:20923837). Required for retrograde transport of cargo proteins from endosomes to the trans-Golgi network (TGN); the function seems to require its catalytic activity. Involved in regulation of autop
   1728..2007    +  CDS            TcR (fragment): tetracycline efflux protein; tet; confers resistance to tetracycline
   2008..2056    -  misc_feature   bom (fragment): basis of mobility region from pBR322
   2158..2193    -  CDS            rop (fragment): Rop protein, which maintains plasmids at low copy number; rop
   2288..2392    +  promoter       AmpR promoter: bla
   2393..3253    +  CDS            AmpR: β-lactamase; bla; confers resistance to ampicillin, carbenicillin, and related antibiotics
   3424..4012    +  rep_origin     ori: high-copy-number ColE1/pMB1/pBR322/pUC origin of replication
   4195..4251    +  CDS            lacI (fragment): lac repressor; lacI; The lac repressor binds to the lac operator to inhibit transcription in E. coli. This inhibition can be relieved by adding lactose or isopropyl-β-D-thiogalactopyranoside (IPTG).
   4258..4587    +  promoter       SV40 promoter: SV40 enhancer and early promoter
   4787..4906    +  CDS            gpt (fragment): XGPT_ECOLI - Also known as gpp, gxu. Experimental evidence at protein level: Swiss-Prot protein existence level 1. Purine salvage pathway enzyme that catalyzes the transfer of the ribosyl-5-phosphate group from 5-phospho-alpha-D-ribose 1- diphosphate (PRPP) to the N9 position of the 6-oxopurines guanine and xanthine to form the corresponding ribonucleotides GMP (guanosine 5'- monophosphate) and XMP (xanthosine 5'-monophosphate), with the release of PPi. To a lesser extent, also acts on hypoxanthine (PubMed:9100006, PubMed:3886014). Does not ribophosphorylate adenine (PubMed:3886014). From Esch
   4906..5241    +  CDS            gpt (fragment): XGPT_ECOLI - Also known as gpp, gxu. Experimental evidence at protein level: Swiss-Prot protein existence level 1. Purine salvage pathway enzyme that catalyzes the transfer of the ribosyl-5-phosphate group from 5-phospho-alpha-D-ribose 1- diphosphate (PRPP) to the N9 position of the 6-oxopurines guanine and xanthine to form the corresponding ribonucleotides GMP (guanosine 5'- monophosphate) and XMP (xanthosine 5'-monophosphate), with the release of PPi. To a lesser extent, also acts on hypoxanthine (PubMed:9100006, PubMed:3886014). Does not ribophosphorylate adenine (PubMed:3886014). From Esch
   5336..5641    +  CDS            frsA (fragment): FRSA_ECOLI - Also known as yafA. Experimental evidence at protein level: Swiss-Prot protein existence level 1. Catalyzes the hydrolysis of esters (PubMed:15808744). Displays esterase activity toward pNP-butyrate (PubMed:15808744). May stimulate mixed-acid fermentation by acting as a fermentation/respiration switch that down-regulates respiration and up- regulates fermentation rates (PubMed:15169777). From Escherichia coli (strain K12).
   5645..5719    +  CDS            small t antigen (fragment): SV40 (simian virus 40) small t antigen
   5721..5786    +  intron         small t intron: SV40 (simian virus 40) small t antigen intron
   5916..5936    +  CDS            SV40 NLS: nuclear localization signal of SV40 (simian virus 40) large T antigen
   6255..6338    +  CDS            large T antigen (fragment): large T antigen from SV40 (simian virus 40)
   6361..6495    +  polyA_signal   SV40 poly(A) signal: SV40 polyadenylation signal
   6662..6991    +  CDS            nef (fragment): NEF_HV1BR - Experimental evidence at protein level: Swiss-Prot protein existence level 1. Extracellular Nef protein targets CD4(+) T-lymphocytes for apoptosis by interacting with CXCR4 surface receptors (PubMed:14990729). From Human immunodeficiency virus type 1 group M subtype B (isolate BRU/LAI) (HIV-1).
   7039..7296    +  LTR            5' LTR (truncated): truncated 5' long terminal repeat (LTR) from HIV-1
   7343..7468    +  misc_feature   HIV-1 Ψ: packaging signal of human immunodeficiency virus type 1
   7452..7815    +  CDS            HIV-1 gag (fragment): gag protein from human immunodeficiency virus 1; gag
   7961..8194    +  misc_feature   RRE: The Rev response element (RRE) of HIV-1 allows for Rev-dependent mRNA export from the nucleus to the cytoplasm.
   8571..8671    +  CDS            Rev (fragment): human immunodeficiency virus 1 (HIV-1) Rev protein; rev; enhances nuclear export of unspliced and incompletely spliced viral mRNAs
   8716..8833    +  misc_feature   cPPT/CTS: central polypurine tract and central termination sequence of HIV-1
   8892..9195    +  enhancer       CMV enhancer: human cytomegalovirus immediate early enhancer
   9196..9399    +  promoter       CMV promoter: human cytomegalovirus (CMV) immediate early promoter
   9500..13882   +  CDS            ATP10B: AT10B_HUMAN - Also known as ATPVB, KIAA0715. Experimental evidence at protein level: Swiss-Prot protein existence level 1. Catalytic component of a P4-ATPase flippase complex, which catalyzes the hydrolysis of ATP coupled to the transport of glucosylceramide (GlcCer) from the outer to the inner leaflet of lysosome membranes. Plays an important role in the maintenance of lysosome membrane integrity and function in cortical neurons. From Homo sapiens (Human).
  13892..13945   +  CDS            T2A: 2A peptide from Thosea asigna virus capsid protein Eukaryotic ribosomes fail to insert a peptide bond between the Gly and Pro residues, yielding separate polypeptides.
  13949..13966   +  CDS            6xHis: 6xHis affinity tag
  13970..13990   +  CDS            FLAG (fragment): FLAG® epitope tag, followed by an enterokinase cleavage site
  14006..15088   +  CDS            TMEM30A: CC50A_HUMAN - Also known as C6orf67, CDC50A. Experimental evidence at protein level: Swiss-Prot protein existence level 1. Accessory component of a P4-ATPase flippase complex which catalyzes the hydrolysis of ATP coupled to the transport of aminophospholipids from the outer to the inner leaflet of various membranes and ensures the maintenance of asymmetric distribution of phospholipids. Phospholipid translocation seems also to be implicated in vesicle formation and in uptake of lipid signaling molecules. The beta subunit may assist in binding of the phospholipid substrate. Required for the pro
  15131..15719   +  misc_feature   WPRE: woodchuck hepatitis virus posttranscriptional regulatory element
  15740..37      +  CDS            nef (fragment) (across the origin): NEF_HV1LA - Experimental evidence at protein level: Swiss-Prot protein existence level 1. Extracellular Nef protein targets CD4(+) T-lymphocytes for apoptosis by interacting with CXCR4 surface receptors. From Human immunodeficiency virus type 1 group M subtype B (isolate Lai) (HIV-1).
