[The description below was written by a language model from this plasmid's Addgene catalogue record and pLannotate feature annotations shown in this document.]
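Description:
pLenti HsATP10B_D433N-T2A-His-flag-TMEM30A is an HIV-1-based lentiviral transfer plasmid of about 15.8 kb, used to produce lentiviral vector particles that co-express two human proteins in transduced mammalian cells. It is propagated in E. coli through a high-copy ColE1/pUC-type origin and selected with ampicillin (β-lactamase). The backbone outside the viral unit carries remnants of older cloning vectors. These include fragments of tetracycline resistance, rop and bom sequences, and an SV40 promoter-driven gpt cassette (annotated as fragments) with the SV40 small t intron and polyadenylation signal. The record assigns no function to this cassette in the present construct.

The viral portion contains the LTR sequences flanking the Ψ packaging signal with a partial gag region, the Rev response element for Rev-dependent nuclear export of the genomic RNA, and the cPPT/CTS. The annotation labels both LTRs as truncated 5' LTRs, with nef fragments adjacent to each. Downstream, the CMV enhancer and immediate early promoter drive a single open reading frame encoding human ATP10B with the D433N substitution, a T2A peptide, and human TMEM30A (CDC50A) carrying N-terminal 6xHis and FLAG tags. Ribosomal skipping at T2A yields the two proteins as separate polypeptides from one transcript. A WPRE follows the coding region to enhance transcript expression.

ATP10B is annotated as the catalytic subunit of a lysosomal P4-ATPase flippase that transports glucosylceramide, and TMEM30A is the accessory subunit of such complexes, so the two are co-delivered together. The record does not state the functional consequence of D433N. No mammalian drug selection marker or fluorescent reporter is annotated within the vector unit, but the tags allow detection or purification of TMEM30A.
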