Addgene plasmid #191676: pLenti HsATP10B_D433N-T2A-His-flag-TMEM30A
Purpose: transfer plasmid for lentiviral vector production expressing Hs ATP10B D433N mutant and His/flag tagged Hs TMEM30A
Depositing lab: Veerle Baekelandt. Depositing organization: Katholieke Universiteit Leuven.
Backbone
  Vector backbone: lentiviral transferplasmid
  Backbone manufacturer: Didier Trono
  Backbone size w/o insert (bp): 10215
  Total vector size (bp): 15808
  Vector type: Lentiviral
Growth in bacteria
  Bacterial resistance: Ampicillin, 100 μg/mL
  Growth temperature: 37°C
  Growth strain: NEB Stable
  Copy number: Unknown
Gene/Insert 1
  Gene/Insert name: ATP10B
  Species: H. sapiens (human)
  Mutation: D433N
  Entrez Gene: ATP10B (a.k.a. ATPVB)
Gene/Insert 2
  Gene/Insert name: TMEM30A
  Species: H. sapiens (human)
  GenBank ID: NM_018247.4
  Entrez Gene: TMEM30A (a.k.a. C6orf67, CDC50A)
  Tag / fusion protein: 6x HIS (N terminal on insert); flag (N terminal on insert)
Terms and licenses: Academic/Nonprofit Terms; Industry Terms: Not Available to Industry
How to cite: pLenti HsATP10B_D433N-T2A-His-flag-TMEM30A was a gift from Veerle Baekelandt (Addgene plasmid # 191676 ; http://n2t.net/addgene:191676 ; RRID:Addgene_191676)
